Addgene plasmid #152031: pGBW-m4134428
Purpose: Mammalian expression plasmid for SARS-CoV-2 nsp9
Depositing lab: Ginkgo Bioworks & Benjie Chen. Depositing organization: Ginkgo Bioworks.
Backbone
  Vector backbone: pTwist_CMV_6
  Backbone size w/o insert (bp): 4180
  Vector type: Mammalian Expression
Growth in bacteria
  Bacterial resistance: Ampicillin, 100 μg/mL
  Growth temperature: 37°C
  Growth strain: DH5alpha
  Copy number: High Copy
Gene/Insert
  Gene/Insert name: SARS-CoV-2 nsp9
  Species: Severe acute respiratory syndrome coronavirus 2
  Insert size (bp): 332
  Mutation: wt
  Entrez Gene: ORF1ab (a.k.a. GU280_gp01)
  Promoter: CMV
  Tag / fusion protein: Cleavable TEV;V5 (C terminal on backbone)
  Cloning method: Unknown
Resource information
  A portion of this plasmid was derived from a plasmid made by: GinkgoBioworks
Depositor comments: NCBI reference sequence: YP_009725305.1
How to cite: pGBW-m4134428 was a gift from Ginkgo Bioworks & Benjie Chen (Addgene plasmid # 152031 ; http://n2t.net/addgene:152031 ; RRID:Addgene_152031)
