[The description below was written by a language model from this plasmid's Addgene catalogue record and pLannotate feature annotations shown in this document.]
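Description:
pGBW-m4134428 is a mammalian expression plasmid built on the pTwist_CMV_6 backbone to produce nsp9 of SARS-CoV-2, one of the non-structural proteins released from the ORF1ab polyprotein. The wild-type nsp9 coding sequence, a short insert of roughly 330 bp, is recorded as being driven by a CMV promoter. It is fused at its C terminus to backbone-encoded sequences providing a TEV protease cleavage site followed by a V5 epitope, so the expressed protein can be detected or captured through V5 and the tag subsequently removed with TEV protease.

The automated feature table covers the full 4,587-nt depositor sequence but annotates only backbone elements; the nsp9 open reading frame and the TEV/V5 tag are not called. They presumably lie in the unannotated stretch that runs across the sequence origin, between the CMV elements and the SV40 polyadenylation signal. The promoter region is annotated as a CMV immediate-early enhancer followed by CMV promoter fragments, including a match to the truncated CMVd2 form. The SV40 poly(A) signal and an adjacent fragment of large T antigen sequence are annotated on the minus strand, so their exact relationship to the expression cassette cannot be confirmed from the table alone.

The table also lists 5' and 3' β-globin insulator elements, T7 and rrnG transcription terminators and a synthetic poly(A) signal, all of which typically serve to isolate an expression unit from read-through transcription. Propagation in E. coli relies on a high-copy ColE1/pUC-type origin and an AmpR β-lactamase gene conferring ampicillin resistance. No mammalian selection marker is annotated, which suggests use in transient transfection, for example for expression, localisation or interaction studies of nsp9, although the record states only its expression purpose.
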