Features (pLannotate 1.2.2; 15 found; start..end, strand, type, name):
    456..577     -  polyA_signal   SV40 poly(A) signal: SV40 polyadenylation signal
    600..669     -  CDS            large T antigen (fragment): large T antigen from SV40 (simian virus 40)
    692..738     +  terminator     T7 terminator: transcription terminator for bacteriophage T7 RNA polymerase
    768..904     +  terminator     rrnG terminator: transcription terminator from the E. coli ribosomal RNA rrnG operon (Albrechtsen et al., 1991)
    949..1020    +  misc_feature   3' β-globin insulator: insulator downstream of the human β-globin locus (Farrell et al., 2002)
   1246..1834    -  rep_origin     ori: high-copy-number ColE1/pMB1/pBR322/pUC origin of replication
   2006..2070    -  CDS            bla(M) (fragment): β-lactamase lacking the signal sequence; bla(M); allows cytosolic expression of β-lactamase
   2580..3440    +  CDS            AmpR: β-lactamase; bla; confers resistance to ampicillin, carbenicillin, and related antibiotics
   3453..3589    +  terminator     rrnG terminator: transcription terminator from the E. coli ribosomal RNA rrnG operon (Albrechtsen et al., 1991)
   3741..3812    +  misc_feature   5' β-globin insulator: insulator upstream of the human β-globin locus (Farrell et al., 2002)
   3817..3863    -  terminator     T7 terminator: transcription terminator for bacteriophage T7 RNA polymerase
   3881..3929    -  polyA_signal   poly(A) signal: synthetic polyadenylation signal
   4010..4313    +  enhancer       CMV enhancer: human cytomegalovirus immediate early enhancer
   4386..4403    -  promoter       CMV promoter (fragment): human cytomegalovirus (CMV) immediate early promoter
   4466..4517    +  promoter       CMVd2 promoter: truncated human cytomegalovirus (CMV) immediate early promoter that yields moderately reduced expression relative to the full-length promoter
>Addgene plasmid #152031 | pGBW-m4134428 | depositor full sequence | sequence record 295043 | Full Sequence
CACCATGAATGAGCTTAGTCCTGTTGCACTACGACAGATGTCTTGTGCTGCCGGTACTACACAAACTGCT
TGCACTGATGACAATGCGTTAGCTTACTACAACACAACAAAGGGAGGTAGGTTTGTACTTGCACTGTTAT
CCGATTTACAGGATTTGAAATGGGCTAGATTCCCTAAGAGTGATGGAACTGGTACTATCTATACAGAACT
GGAACCACCTTGTAGGTTTGTTACAGACACACCTAAAGGTCCTAAAGTGAAGTATTTATACTTTATTAAA
GGATTAAACAACCTAAATAGAGGTATGGTACTTGGTAGTTTAGCTGCCACAGTACGTCTAGAAAACCTTT
ACTTTCAGTCGGGGAAACCTATACCCAATCCACTTCTCGGCTTAGATTCTACCTAAGCTAGCTTGACTGA
CTGAGATACAGCGTACCTTCAGCTCACAGACATGATAAGATACATTGATGAGTTTGGACAAACCACAACT
AGAATGCAGTGAAAAAAATGCTTTATTTGTGAAATTTGTGATGCTATTGCTTTATTTGTAACCATTATAA
GCTGCAATAAACAAGTTAACAACAACAATTGCATTCATTTTATGTTTCAGGTTCAGGGGGAGGTGTGGGA
GGTTTTTTAAAGCAAGTAAAACCTCTACAAATGTGGTATTGGCCCATCTCTATCGGTATCGTAGCATAAC
CCCTTGGGGCCTCTAAACGGGTCTTGAGGGGTTTTTTGTGCCCCTCGGGCCGGATTGCTATCTACCGGCA
TTGGCGCAGAAAAAAATGCCTGATGCGACGCTGCGCGTCTTATACTCCCACATATGCCAGATTCAGCAAC
GGATACGGCTTCCCCAACTTGCCCACTTCCATACGTGTCCTCCTTACCAGAAATTTATCCTTAAGGTCGT
CAGCTATCCTGCAGGCGATCTCTCGATTTCGATCAAGACATTCCTTTAATGGTCTTTTCTGGACACCACT
AGGGGTCAGAAGTAGTTCATCAAACTTTCTTCCCTCCCTAATCTCATTGGTTACCTTGGGCTATCGAAAC
TTAATTAACCAGTCAAGTCAGCTACTTGGCGAGATCGACTTGTCTGGGTTTCGACTACGCTCAGAATTGC
GTCAGTCAAGTTCGATCTGGTCCTTGCTATTGCACCCGTTCTCCGATTACGAGTTTCATTTAAATCATGT
GAGCAAAAGGCCAGCAAAAGGCCAGGAACCGTAAAAAGGCCGCGTTGCTGGCGTTTTTCCATAGGCTCCG
CCCCCCTGACGAGCATCACAAAAATCGACGCTCAAGTCAGAGGTGGCGAAACCCGACAGGACTATAAAGA
TACCAGGCGTTTCCCCCTGGAAGCTCCCTCGTGCGCTCTCCTGTTCCGACCCTGCCGCTTACCGGATACC
TGTCCGCCTTTCTCCCTTCGGGAAGCGTGGCGCTTTCTCATAGCTCACGCTGTAGGTATCTCAGTTCGGT
GTAGGTCGTTCGCTCCAAGCTGGGCTGTGTGCACGAACCCCCCGTTCAGCCCGACCGCTGCGCCTTATCC
GGTAACTATCGTCTTGAGTCCAACCCGGTAAGACACGACTTATCGCCACTGGCAGCAGCCACTGGTAACA
GGATTAGCAGAGCGAGGTATGTAGGCGGTGCTACAGAGTTCTTGAAGTGGTGGCCTAACTACGGCTACAC
TAGAAGAACAGTATTTGGTATCTGCGCTCTGCTGAAGCCAGTTACCTTCGGAAAAAGAGTTGGTAGCTCT
TGATCCGGCAAACAAACCACCGCTGGTAGCGGTGGTTTTTTTGTTTGCAAGCAGCAGATTACGCGCAGAA
AAAAAGGATCTCAAGAAGATCCTTTGATCTTTTCTACGGGGTCTGACGCTCAGTGGAACGAAAACTCACG
TTAAGGGATTTTGGTCATGAGATTATCAAAAAGGATCTTCACCTAGATCCTTTTAAATTAAAAATGAAGT
TTTAAATCAATCTAAAGTATATATGAGTAAACTTGGTCTGACAGTTACCAATGCTTAATCAGTGAGGCAC
CTATCTCAGCGATCTGTCTATTTCGTTCATCCATAGTTGCATTTAAATTTCCGAACTCTCCAAGGCCCTC
GTCGGAAAATCTTCAAACCTTTCGTCCGATCCATCTTGCAGGCTACCTCTCGAACGAACTATCGCAAGTC
TCTTGGCCGGCCTTGCGCCTTGGCTATTGCTTGGCAGCGCCTATCGCCAGGTATTACTCCAATCCCGAAT
ATCCGAGATCGGGATCACCCGAGAGAAGTTCAACCTACATCCTCAATCCCGATCTATCCGAGATCCGAGG
AATATCGAAATCGGGGCGCGCCTGGTGTACCGAGAACGATCCTCTCAGTGCGAGTCTCGACGATCCATAT
CGTTGCTTGGCAGTCAGCCAGTCGGAATCCAGCTTGGGACCCAGGAAGTCCAATCGTCAGATATTGTACT
CAAGCCTGGTCACGGCAGCGTACCGATCTGTTTAAACCTAGATATTGATAGTCTGATCGGTCAACGTATA
ATCGAGTCCTAGCTTTTGCAAACATCTATCAAGAGACAGGATCAGCAGGAGGCTTTCGCATGAGTATTCA
ACATTTCCGTGTCGCCCTTATTCCCTTTTTTGCGGCATTTTGCCTTCCTGTTTTTGCTCACCCAGAAACG
CTGGTGAAAGTAAAAGATGCTGAAGATCAGTTGGGTGCGCGAGTGGGTTACATCGAACTGGATCTCAACA
GCGGTAAGATCCTTGAGAGTTTTCGCCCCGAAGAACGCTTTCCAATGATGAGCACTTTTAAAGTTCTGCT
ATGTGGCGCGGTATTATCCCGTATTGACGCCGGGCAAGAGCAACTCGGTCGCCGCATACACTATTCTCAG
AATGACTTGGTTGAGTATTCACCAGTCACAGAAAAGCATCTTACGGATGGCATGACAGTAAGAGAATTAT
GCAGTGCTGCCATAACCATGAGTGATAACACTGCGGCCAACTTACTTCTGACAACGATTGGAGGACCGAA
GGAGCTAACCGCTTTTTTGCACAACATGGGGGATCATGTAACTCGCCTTGATCGTTGGGAACCGGAGCTG
AATGAAGCCATACCAAACGACGAGCGTGACACCACGATGCCTGTAGCAATGGCAACAACCTTGCGTAAAC
TATTAACTGGCGAACTACTTACTCTAGCTTCCCGGCAACAGTTGATAGACTGGATGGAGGCGGATAAAGT
TGCAGGACCACTTCTGCGCTCGGCCCTTCCGGCTGGCTGGTTTATTGCTGATAAATCTGGAGCCGGTGAG
CGTGGGTCTCGCGGTATCATTGCAGCACTGGGGCCAGATGGTAAGCCCTCCCGTATCGTAGTTATCTACA
CGACGGGGAGTCAGGCAACTATGGATGAACGAAATAGACAGATCGCTGAGATAGGTGCCTCACTGATTAA
GCATTGGTAACCGATTCTAGGTGCATTGGCGCAGAAAAAAATGCCTGATGCGACGCTGCGCGTCTTATAC
TCCCACATATGCCAGATTCAGCAACGGATACGGCTTCCCCAACTTGCCCACTTCCATACGTGTCCTCCTT
ACCAGAAATTTATCCTTAAGATCCCGAATCGTTTAAACTCGACTCTGGCTCTATCGAATCTCCGTCGTTT
CGAGCTTACGCGAACAGCCGTGGCGCTCATTTGCTCGTCGGGCATCGAATCTCGTCAGCTATCGTCAGCT
TACCTTTTTGGCAGCGATCGCGGCTCCCGACATCTTGGACCATTAGCTCCACAGGTATCTTCTTCCCTCT
AGTGGTCATAACAGCAGCTTCAGCTACCTCTCAATTCAAAAAACCCCTCAAGACCCGTTTAGAGGCCCCA
AGGGGTTATGCTATCAATCGTTGCGTTACACACACAAAAAACCAACACACATCCATCTTCGATGGATAGC
GATTTTATTATCTAACTGCTGATCGAGTGTAGCCAGATCTAGTAATCAATTACGGGGTCATTAGTTCATA
GCCCATATATGGAGTTCCGCGTTACATAACTTACGGTAAATGGCCCGCCTGGCTGACCGCCCAACGACCC
CCGCCCATTGACGTCAATAATGACGTATGTTCCCATAGTAACGCCAATAGGGACTTTCCATTGACGTCAA
TGGGTGGAGTATTTACGGTAAACTGCCCACTTGGCAGTACATCAAGTGTATCATATGCCAAGTACGCCCC
CTATTGACGTCAATGACGGTAAATGGCCCGCCTGGCATTATGCCCAGTACATGACCTTATGGGACTTTCC
TACTTGGCAGTACATCTACGTATTAGTCATCGCTATTACCATGCTGATGCGGTTTTGGCAGTACATCAAT
GGGCGTGGATAGCGGTTTGACTCACGGGGATTTCCAAGTCTCCACCCCATTGACGTCAATGGGAGTTTGT
TTTGGCACCAAAATCAACGGGACTTTCCAAAATGTCGTAACAACTCCGCCCCATTGACGCAAATGGGCGG
TAGGCGTGTACGGTGGGAGGTCTATATAAGCAGAGCTGGTTTAGTGAACCGTCAGATCAGATCTTTGTCG
ATCCTACCATCCACTCGACACACCCGCCAGCGGCCGC
